Addgene plasmid #148904: pT7-EGFP-C1-HsXRN1-del1174-1649_AH
Purpose: Mammalian Expression of HsXRN1-del1174-1649
Depositing lab: Elisa Izaurralde. Publication: A low-complexity region in human XRN1 directly recruits deadenylation and decapping factors in 5'-3' messenger RNA decay. Chang CT, Muthukumar S, Weber R, Levdansky Y, Chen Y, Bhandari D, Igreja C, Wohlbold L, Valkov E, Izaurralde E. Nucleic Acids Res. 2019 Sep 26;47(17):9282-9295. doi: 10.1093/nar/gkz633. PubMed 31340047.
Backbone
  Vector backbone: Unknown
  Vector type: Mammalian Expression
Growth in bacteria
  Bacterial resistance: Kanamycin, 50 μg/mL
  Growth temperature: 37°C
  Growth strain: DH5alpha
  Copy number: High Copy
Gene/Insert
  Gene/Insert name: HsXRN1-del1174-1649
  Species: H. sapiens (human)
  Entrez Gene: XRN1 (a.k.a. SEP1)
  Cloning method: Unknown
Terms and licenses: Academic/Nonprofit Terms; Industry Terms: Not Available to Industry
Depositor comments: sequence given by NCBI: NM_019001.3 Plasmids from this collection were made available to the research community and donated after the lab closed. Please note that the sequence provided by the depositing laboratory may be theoretical/predicted or based on Sanger sequencing results. There may be discrepancies between sequencing results obtained by Addgene and the depositor sequence. If an Addgene verified sequence is not available, please contact before placing your order to request that our lab fully sequence the plasmid.
How to cite: pT7-EGFP-C1-HsXRN1-del1174-1649_AH was a gift from Elisa Izaurralde (Addgene plasmid # 148904 ; http://n2t.net/addgene:148904 ; RRID:Addgene_148904)
