[The description below was written by a language model from this plasmid's Addgene catalogue record and pLannotate feature annotations shown in this document.]
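Description:
pT7-EGFP-C1-HsXRN1-del1174-1649_AH is an 8.5 kb mammalian expression plasmid encoding human XRN1, the major cytoplasmic 5'-3' exoribonuclease of mRNA decay, with an internal deletion of residues 1174–1649 and an N-terminal EGFP fusion. The catalogue lists the backbone as unknown, but the name and feature layout correspond to an EGFP-C1-type vector into which a T7 promoter has been inserted. The CMV immediate-early enhancer and promoter drive transcription in mammalian cells. The bacteriophage T7 promoter sits just upstream of the EGFP coding sequence, which would also allow transcription by T7 RNA polymerase. EGFP is followed by a remnant of the multiple cloning site and then the XRN1 fragment, and the transcript is terminated by the SV40 polyadenylation signal.

The plasmid is propagated in E. coli at high copy from a ColE1/pUC-type origin and selected with kanamycin. The NeoR/KanR gene (Tn5 aminoglycoside phosphotransferase) lies behind tandem bacterial (bla) and SV40 early promoters and ends with the HSV TK polyadenylation signal, so the same marker can provide G418 selection in mammalian cells. An f1 origin is also present. Short annotated fragments (HIV-1 LTR, SV40 large T antigen, ble, bGH poly(A)) are most likely vector remnants or chance matches from automated annotation rather than functional elements.

The associated publication concerns a low-complexity region of human XRN1 that recruits deadenylation and decapping factors. This deletion mutant would therefore suit testing the contribution of the removed segment to such interactions, or following the localisation of the GFP-tagged protein in transfected human cells, although the record itself states only mammalian expression as the purpose.
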