Features (pLannotate 1.2.2; 17 found; start..end, strand, type, name):
     61..364     +  enhancer       CMV enhancer: human cytomegalovirus immediate early enhancer
    365..568     +  promoter       CMV promoter: human cytomegalovirus (CMV) immediate early promoter
    564..597     +  LTR            5' LTR (truncated) (fragment): truncated 5' long terminal repeat (LTR) from HIV-1
    613..631     +  promoter       T7 promoter: promoter for bacteriophage T7 RNA polymerase
    665..1381    +  CDS            EGFP: EGFP is a basic (constitutively fluorescent) green fluorescent protein published in 1996, derived from Aequorea victoria. It is reported to be a rapidly-maturing weak dimer with moderate acid sensitivity.
   1382..1438    +  misc_feature   MCS (fragment): multiple cloning site
   1439..5035    +  CDS            XRN1 (fragment): XRN1_HUMAN - Also known as SEP1. Experimental evidence at protein level: Swiss-Prot protein existence level 1. Major 5'-3' exoribonuclease involved in mRNA decay. Required for the 5'-3'-processing of the G4 tetraplex-containing DNA and RNA substrates. The kinetic of hydrolysis is faster for G4 RNA tetraplex than for G4 DNA tetraplex and monomeric RNA tetraplex. Binds to RNA and DNA (By similarity). Plays a role in replication-dependent histone mRNA degradation. May act as a tumor suppressor protein in osteogenic sarcoma (OGS). From Homo sapiens (Human).
   5154..5238    +  CDS            large T antigen (fragment): large T antigen from SV40 (simian virus 40)
   5261..5382    +  polyA_signal   SV40 poly(A) signal: SV40 polyadenylation signal
   5416..5844    -  rep_origin     f1 ori (sequence partly withheld): f1 bacteriophage origin of replication; arrow indicates direction of (+) strand synthesis
   5871..5975    +  promoter       AmpR promoter: bla
   5977..6334    +  promoter       SV40 promoter: SV40 enhancer and early promoter
   6369..7163    +  CDS            NeoR/KanR: aminoglycoside phosphotransferase from Tn5; aph(3')-II (or nptII); confers resistance to neomycin, kanamycin, and G418 (Geneticin®)
   7184..7336    +  CDS            ble (fragment): BLE_KLEPN - Experimental evidence at protein level: Swiss-Prot protein existence level 1. Binding protein with a strong affinity to the bleomycin family of antibiotics. Binds to CL990; an antimitotic-antibiotic compound. From Klebsiella pneumoniae.
   7395..7442    +  polyA_signal   HSV TK poly(A) signal: herpes simplex virus thymidine kinase polyadenylation signal (Cole and Stacy, 1985)
   7533..7549    -  polyA_signal   bGH poly(A) signal (fragment): bovine growth hormone polyadenylation signal
   7771..8359    +  rep_origin     ori: high-copy-number ColE1/pMB1/pBR322/pUC origin of replication
>Addgene plasmid #148904 | pT7-EGFP-C1-HsXRN1-del1174-1649_AH | addgene full sequence | sequence record 442078 | Addgene NGS Result
TAGTTATTAATAGTAATCAATTACGGGGTCATTAGTTCATAGCCCATATATGGAGTTCCGCGTTACATAA
CTTACGGTAAATGGCCCGCCTGGCTGACCGCCCAACGACCCCCGCCCATTGACGTCAATAATGACGTATG
TTCCCATAGTAACGCCAATAGGGACTTTCCATTGACGTCAATGGGTGGAGTATTTACGGTAAACTGCCCA
CTTGGCAGTACATCAAGTGTATCATATGCCAAGTACGCCCCCTATTGACGTCAATGACGGTAAATGGCCC
GCCTGGCATTATGCCCAGTACATGACCTTATGGGACTTTCCTACTTGGCAGTACATCTACGTATTAGTCA
TCGCTATTACCATGGTGATGCGGTTTTGGCAGTACATCAATGGGCGTGGATAGCGGTTTGACTCACGGGG
ATTTCCAAGTCTCCACCCCATTGACGTCAATGGGAGTTTGTTTTGGCACCAAAATCAACGGGACTTTCCA
AAATGTCGTAACAACTCCGCCCCATTGACGCAAATGGGCGGTAGGCGTGTACGGTGGGAGGTCTATATAA
GCAGAGCTCTCTGGCTAACTAGAGAACCCACTGCTTACTGGCTTATCGAAATTAATACGACTCACTATAG
GGAGACCCAAGCTCTAGCGCTACCGGTCGCCACCATGGTGAGCAAGGGCGAGGAGCTGTTCACCGGGGTG
GTGCCCATCCTGGTCGAGCTGGACGGCGACGTAAACGGCCACAAGTTCAGCGTGTCCGGCGAGGGCGAGG
GCGATGCCACCTACGGCAAGCTGACCCTGAAGTTCATCTGCACCACCGGCAAGCTGCCCGTGCCCTGGCC
CACCCTCGTGACCACCCTGACCTACGGCGTGCAGTGCTTCAGCCGCTACCCCGACCACATGAAGCAGCAC
GACTTCTTCAAGTCCGCCATGCCCGAAGGCTACGTCCAGGAGCGCACCATCTTCTTCAAGGACGACGGCA
ACTACAAGACCCGCGCCGAGGTGAAGTTCGAGGGCGACACCCTGGTGAACCGCATCGAGCTGAAGGGCAT
CGACTTCAAGGAGGACGGCAACATCCTGGGGCACAAGCTGGAGTACAACTACAACAGCCACAACGTCTAT
ATCATGGCCGACAAGCAGAAGAACGGCATCAAGGTGAACTTCAAGATCCGCCACAACATCGAGGACGGCA
GCGTGCAGCTCGCCGACCACTACCAGCAGAACACCCCCATCGGCGACGGCCCCGTGCTGCTGCCCGACAA
CCACTACCTGAGCACCCAGTCCGCCCTGAGCAAAGACCCCAACGAGAAGCGCGATCACATGGTCCTGCTG
GAGTTCGTGACCGCCGCCGGGATCACTCTCGGCATGGACGAGCTGTACAAGTCCGGACTCAGATCTCGAG
CTCAAGCTTCGAATTCTGCAGTCGACGGTACCGCGGGCATGGGAGTCCCCAAGTTTTACAGATGGATCTC
AGAGCGGTATCCCTGTCTCAGCGAAGTGGTGAAAGAGCATCAGATTCCTGAATTTGACAACTTGTACCTG
GATATGAATGGAATTATACATCAGTGCTCCCATCCTAATGATGATGATGTTCACTTTAGAATTTCAGATG
ATAAAATCTTTACTGATATTTTTCACTACCTGGAGGTGTTGTTTCGCATTATTAAACCCAGGAAAGTGTT
CTTTATGGCTGTAGATGGTGTGGCTCCTCGAGCAAAAATGAACCAGCAGCGTGGGAGGCGTTTTAGGTCA
GCAAAGGAGGCAGAAGACAAAATTAAAAAGGCAATAGAGAAGGGAGAAACTCTTCCTACAGAGGCCAGAT
TTGATTCCAACTGTATCACACCAGGAACTGAATTTATGGCCAGGTTACATGAACATCTGAAGTATTTTGT
AAATATGAAAATTTCCACAGACAAGTCATGGCAAGGAGTTACCATCTACTTCTCAGGCCATGAGACTCCT
GGAGAAGGAGAGCATAAAATCATGGAATTTATCAGATCCGAGAAAGCAAAGCCAGATCATGATCCAAACA
CCAGACACTGTCTTTATGGTTTAGATGCTGACTTGATTATGCTTGGATTAACAAGTCATGAGGCACATTT
TTCTCTCTTAAGAGAAGAAGTTCGATTTGGTGGCAAAAAAACACAACGGGTATGTGCTCCAGAAGAAACT
ACATTTCACCTTCTACACTTGTCTTTAATGAGAGAGTATATTGACTATGAGTTTTCAGTATTAAAAGAAA
AGATCACATTTAAATATGATATTGAAAGGATAATAGATGATTGGATTTTGATGGGGTTTCTTGTTGGTAA
TGATTTTATCCCTCATCTACCTCATTTACATATTAATCATGATGCACTGCCTCTTCTTTATGGAACATAT
GTTACCATCCTGCCAGAACTTGGGGGTTATATTAATGAAAGTGGGCACCTCAACTTACCTCGATTTGAGA
AATACCTTGTGAAACTATCAGATTTTGATCGGGAGCACTTCAGTGAAGTTTTTGTGGACCTAAAATGGTT
TGAAAGCAAAGTTGGTAACAAGTACCTCAATGAAGCAGCAGGTGTCGCAGCAGAAGAAGCCAGGAACTAC
AAGGAAAAGAAAAAGTTAAAGGGCCAGGAAAATTCTCTGTGTTGGACTGCTTTAGACAAAAATGAAGGCG
AAATGATAACTTCTAAGGATAATTTAGAAGATGAGACTGAAGATGATGACCTATTTGAAACTGAGTTTAG
ACAATATAAAAGAACATATTACATGACGAAGATGGGGGTTGACGTAGTATCTGATGACTTTCTGGCTGAT
CAAGCTGCATGTTATGTTCAGGCAATACAGTGGATTTTGCACTATTACTATCATGGAGTTCAGTCCTGGA
GCTGGTATTATCCTTATCATTATGCACCTTTCCTGTCTGATATACACAACATCAGTACACTCAAAATCCA
TTTTGAACTAGGAAAACCTTTTAAGCCATTTGAACAGCTTCTTGCTGTACTTCCAGCAGCCAGCAAAAAT
TTACTTCCTGCATGCTACCAGCATTTGATGACCAATGAAGACTCACCAATTATAGAATATTACCCACCTG
ATTTTAAAACTGACCTAAATGGGAAACAACAGGAATGGGAAGCTGTGGTGTTAATCCCTTTTATTGATGA
GAAGCGATTATTGGAAGCCATGGAGACATGTAACCACTCCCTCAAAAAGGAAGAGAGGAAAAGAAACCAA
CATAGTGAGTGCCTAATGTGCTGGTATGATAGAGACACAGAGTTTATCTATCCTTCTCCATGGCCAGAAA
AGTTCCCTGCCATAGAACGATGTTGTACAAGGTATAAAATAATATCCTTAGATGCTTGGCGTGTAGACAT
AAACAAAAACAAAATAACCAGAATTGACCAGAAAGCATTATATTTCTGTGGATTTCCTACTCTGAAACAC
ATCAGACACAAATTTTTTTTGAAGAAAAGTGGTGTTCAAGTATTCCAGCAAAGCAGTCGTGGAGAAAACA
TGATGTTGGAAATCTTAGTGGATGCAGAATCAGATGAACTTACCGTAGAAAATGTAGCTTCATCAGTGCT
TGGAAAATCTGTCTTTGTTAATTGGCCTCACCTTGAGGAAGCTAGAGTCGTGGCTGTATCAGATGGAGAA
ACTAAGTTTTACTTGGAAGAACCTCCAGGAACACAGAAGCTTTATTCAGGAAGAACTGCCCCACCATCTA
AAGTGGTTCATCTTGGAGATAAAGAACAATCTAACTGGGCAAAAGAAGTACAAGGAATTTCAGAACACTA
CCTGAGAAGAAAAGGAATAATAATAAATGAAACATCTGCAGTTGTGTATGCTCAGTTACTCACAGGTCGT
AAATATCAAATAAATCAAAATGGTGAAGTTCGTCTAGAGAAACAGTGGTCAAAACAAGTTGTTCCTTTTG
TTTATCAAACTATTGTCAAGGACATCCGAGCTTTCGACTCCCGTTTCTCCAATATCAAAACATTGGATGA
TTTGTTTCCTCTGAGAAGTATGGTCTTTATGCTGGGAACTCCCTATTATGGCTGCACTGGAGAAGTTCAG
GATTCAGGTGATGTGATTACAGAAGGTAGGATTCGTGTGATTTTCAGCATTCCATGTGAACCCAATCTTG
ATGCTTTAATACAGAACCAGCATAAATATTCTATAAAGTACAACCCAGGATATGTGTTGGCCAGTCGCCT
TGGAGTGAGTGGATACCTTGTTTCAAGGTTTACAGGAAGTATTTTTATTGGAAGAGGATCTAGGAGAAAC
CCTCATGGAGACCATAAAGCAAATGTGGGTTTAAATCTCAAATTCAACAAGAAAAATGAGGAGGTACCTG
GATATACTAAGAAAGTTGGAAGTGAATGGATGTATTCATCTGCAGCAGAACAACTTCTGGCAGAGTACTT
AGAGAGAGCTCCAGAACTATTTAGTTATATAGCCAAAAATAGCCAAGAGGATGTGTTCTATGAAGATGAC
ATTTGGCCTGGAGAAAATGAGAATGGTGCTGAAAAAGTTCAAGAAATTATTACTTGGCTAAAAGGACATC
CTGTCAGTACTTTATCTCGTTCTTCTTGTGATTTACAAATTCTGGATGCAGCTATTGTTGAGAAAATTGA
GGAAGAAGTCGAAAAGTGCAAGCAAAGAAAGAATAATAAGAAGGTGCGAGTAACAGTGAAACCCCATTTG
CTATACAGACCTTTAGAACAGCAACATGGAGTCATTCCTGATCGGGATGCAGAATTTTGTCTTTTTGACC
GTGTTGTAAATGTGAGAGAAAACTTCTCAGTTCCAGTTGGCCTTCGAGGCACCATCATAGGAATAAAAGG
AGCTAATAGAGAAGCCGATGTACTATTTGAAGTATTATTTGATGAAGAATTTCCTGGAGGGTTAACAATA
AGATGCTCACCTGGTAGAGGTTATCGACTGCCAACAAGTGCCTTGGTGAACCTTTCTTCATCAGCTTCTT
TGAAGTCCTCTCCGATTGCTCAACCTGCATCTTCTTTTCAAGTTGAAACTGCCTCTCAAGGCCATAGTAT
ATCTCACCATAAGTCAACACCAATCTCTTCTTCAAGAAGAAAATCAAGAAAACTGGCTGTTAATTTTGGT
GTTTCTAAACCTTCTGAGTAAGGATCCACCGGATCTAGATAACTGATCATAATCAGCCATACCACATTTG
TAGAGGTTTTACTTGCTTTAAAAAACCTCCCACACCTCCCCCTGAACCTGAAACATAAAATGAATGCAAT
TGTTGTTGTTAACTTGTTTATTGCAGCTTATAATGGTTACAAATAAAGCAATAGCATCACAAATTTCACA
AATAAAGCATTTTTTTCACTGCATTCTAGTTGTGGTTTGTCCAAACTCATCAATGTATCTTAACGCGTAA
ATTGTAAGCGTTAATATTTTGTTAAAATTCGCGTTAAATTTTTGTTAAATCAGCTCATTTTTTAACCAAT
AGGCCGAAATCGGCAAAATCCCTTATAAATCAAAAGAATAGACCGAGATAGGGT
[37 nt withheld, positions 5515-5551]
AAAGAACGTGGACTCCAACGTCAAAGG
[49 nt withheld, positions 5579-5627]
T
[91 nt withheld, positions 5629-5719]
G
[124 nt withheld, positions 5721-5844]
CAGGTGGCACTTTTCGGGGAAATGTGCGCGGAACCCCTATTTGTTTATTTTTCTAAATACATTCAAATAT
GTATCCGCTCATGAGACAATAACCCTGATAAATGCTTCAATAATATTGAAAAAGGAAGAGTCCTGAGGCG
GAAAGAACCAGCTGTGGAATGTGTGTCAGTTAGGGTGTGGAAAGTCCCCAGGCTCCCCAGCAGGCAGAAG
TATGCAAAGCATGCATCTCAATTAGTCAGCAACCAGGTGTGGAAAGTCCCCAGGCTCCCCAGCAGGCAGA
AGTATGCAAAGCATGCATCTCAATTAGTCAGCAACCATAGTCCCGCCCCTAACTCCGCCCATCCCGCCCC
TAACTCCGCCCAGTTCCGCCCATTCTCCGCCCCATGGCTGACTAATTTTTTTTATTTATGCAGAGGCCGA
GGCCGCCTCGGCCTCTGAGCTATTCCAGAAGTAGTGAGGAGGCTTTTTTGGAGGCCTAGGCTTTTGCAAA
GATCGATCAAGAGACAGGATGAGGATCGTTTCGCATGATTGAACAAGATGGATTGCACGCAGGTTCTCCG
GCCGCTTGGGTGGAGAGGCTATTCGGCTATGACTGGGCACAACAGACAATCGGCTGCTCTGATGCCGCCG
TGTTCCGGCTGTCAGCGCAGGGGCGCCCGGTTCTTTTTGTCAAGACCGACCTGTCCGGTGCCCTGAATGA
ACTGCAAGACGAGGCAGCGCGGCTATCGTGGCTGGCCACGACGGGCGTTCCTTGCGCAGCTGTGCTCGAC
GTTGTCACTGAAGCGGGAAGGGACTGGCTGCTATTGGGCGAAGTGCCGGGGCAGGATCTCCTGTCATCTC
ACCTTGCTCCTGCCGAGAAAGTATCCATCATGGCTGATGCAATGCGGCGGCTGCATACGCTTGATCCGGC
TACCTGCCCATTCGACCACCAAGCGAAACATCGCATCGAGCGAGCACGTACTCGGATGGAAGCCGGTCTT
GTCGATCAGGATGATCTGGACGAAGAGCATCAGGGGCTCGCGCCAGCCGAACTGTTCGCCAGGCTCAAGG
CGAGCATGCCCGACGGCGAGGATCTCGTCGTGACCCATGGCGATGCCTGCTTGCCGAATATCATGGTGGA
AAATGGCCGCTTTTCTGGATTCATCGACTGTGGCCGGCTGGGTGTGGCGGACCGCTATCAGGACATAGCG
TTGGCTACCCGTGATATTGCTGAAGAGCTTGGCGGCGAATGGGCTGACCGCTTCCTCGTGCTTTACGGTA
TCGCCGCTCCCGATTCGCAGCGCATCGCCTTCTATCGCCTTCTTGACGAGTTCTTCTGAGCGGGACTCTG
GGGTTCGAAATGACCGACCAAGCGACGCCCAACCTGCCATCACGAGATTTCGATTCCACCGCCGCCTTCT
ATGAAAGGTTGGGCTTCGGAATCGTTTTCCGGGACGCCGGCTGGATGATCCTCCAGCGCGGGGATCTCAT
GCTGGAGTTCTTCGCCCACCCTAGGGGGAGGCTAACTGAAACACGGAAGGAGACAATACCGGAAGGAACC
CGCGCTATGACGGCAATAAAAAGACAGAATAAAACGCACGGTGTTGGGTCGTTTGTTCATAAACGCGGGG
TTCGGTCCCAGGGCTGGCACTCTGTCGATACCCCACCGAGACCCCATTGGGGCCAATACGCCCGCGTTTC
TTCCTTTTCCCCACCCCACCCCCCAAGTTCGGGTGAAGGCCCAGGGCTCGCAGCCAACGTCGGGGCGGCA
GGCCCTGCCATAGCCTCAGGTTACTCATATATACTTTAGATTGATTTAAAACTTCATTTTTAATTTAAAA
GGATCTAGGTGAAGATCCTTTTTGATAATCTCATGACCAAAATCCCTTAACGTGAGTTTTCGTTCCACTG
AGCGTCAGACCCCGTAGAAAAGATCAAAGGATCTTCTTGAGATCCTTTTTTTCTGCGCGTAATCTGCTGC
TTGCAAACAAAAAAACCACCGCTACCAGCGGTGGTTTGTTTGCCGGATCAAGAGCTACCAACTCTTTTTC
CGAAGGTAACTGGCTTCAGCAGAGCGCAGATACCAAATACTGTTCTTCTAGTGTAGCCGTAGTTAGGCCA
CCACTTCAAGAACTCTGTAGCACCGCCTACATACCTCGCTCTGCTAATCCTGTTACCAGTGGCTGCTGCC
AGTGGCGATAAGTCGTGTCTTACCGGGTTGGACTCAAGACGATAGTTACCGGATAAGGCGCAGCGGTCGG
GCTGAACGGGGGGTTCGTGCACACAGCCCAGCTTGGAGCGAACGACCTACACCGAACTGAGATACCTACA
GCGTGAGCTATGAGAAAGCGCCACGCTTCCCGAAGGGAGAAAGGCGGACAGGTATCCGGTAAGCGGCAGG
GTCGGAACAGGAGAGCGCACGAGGGAGCTTCCAGGGGGAAACGCCTGGTATCTTTATAGTCCTGTCGGGT
TTCGCCACCTCTGACTTGAGCGTCGATTTTTGTGATGCTCGTCAGGGGGGCGGAGCCTATGGAAAAACGC
CAGCAACGCGGCCTTTTTACGGTTCCTGGCCTTTTGCTGGCCTTTTGCTCACATGTTCTTTCCTGCGTTA
TCCCCTGATTCTGTGGATAACCGTATTACCGCCATGCAT
