Features (pLannotate 1.2.2; 17 found; start..end, strand, type, name):
     61..364     +  enhancer       CMV enhancer: human cytomegalovirus immediate early enhancer
    365..568     +  promoter       CMV promoter: human cytomegalovirus (CMV) immediate early promoter
    564..597     +  LTR            5' LTR (truncated) (fragment): truncated 5' long terminal repeat (LTR) from HIV-1
    613..631     +  promoter       T7 promoter: promoter for bacteriophage T7 RNA polymerase
    665..1381    +  CDS            EGFP: EGFP is a basic (constitutively fluorescent) green fluorescent protein published in 1996, derived from Aequorea victoria. It is reported to be a rapidly-maturing weak dimer with moderate acid sensitivity.
   1382..1438    +  misc_feature   MCS (fragment): multiple cloning site
   1439..5035    +  CDS            XRN1 (fragment): XRN1_HUMAN - Also known as SEP1. Experimental evidence at protein level: Swiss-Prot protein existence level 1. Major 5'-3' exoribonuclease involved in mRNA decay. Required for the 5'-3'-processing of the G4 tetraplex-containing DNA and RNA substrates. The kinetic of hydrolysis is faster for G4 RNA tetraplex than for G4 DNA tetraplex and monomeric RNA tetraplex. Binds to RNA and DNA (By similarity). Plays a role in replication-dependent histone mRNA degradation. May act as a tumor suppressor protein in osteogenic sarcoma (OGS). From Homo sapiens (Human).
   5154..5238    +  CDS            large T antigen (fragment): large T antigen from SV40 (simian virus 40)
   5261..5382    +  polyA_signal   SV40 poly(A) signal: SV40 polyadenylation signal
   5416..5844    -  rep_origin     f1 ori (sequence partly withheld): f1 bacteriophage origin of replication; arrow indicates direction of (+) strand synthesis
   5871..5975    +  promoter       AmpR promoter: bla
   5977..6334    +  promoter       SV40 promoter: SV40 enhancer and early promoter
   6369..7163    +  CDS            NeoR/KanR: aminoglycoside phosphotransferase from Tn5; aph(3')-II (or nptII); confers resistance to neomycin, kanamycin, and G418 (Geneticin®)
   7184..7336    +  CDS            ble (fragment): BLE_KLEPN - Experimental evidence at protein level: Swiss-Prot protein existence level 1. Binding protein with a strong affinity to the bleomycin family of antibiotics. Binds to CL990; an antimitotic-antibiotic compound. From Klebsiella pneumoniae.
   7395..7442    +  polyA_signal   HSV TK poly(A) signal: herpes simplex virus thymidine kinase polyadenylation signal (Cole and Stacy, 1985)
   7533..7549    -  polyA_signal   bGH poly(A) signal (fragment): bovine growth hormone polyadenylation signal
   7771..8359    +  rep_origin     ori: high-copy-number ColE1/pMB1/pBR322/pUC origin of replication
>Addgene plasmid #148904 | pT7-EGFP-C1-HsXRN1-del1174-1649_AH | analyzer sequence | sequence record 291352
TAGTTATTAATAGTAATCAATTACGGGGTCATTAGTTCATAGCCCATATATGGAGTTCCGCGTTACATAA
CTTACGGTAAATGGCCCGCCTGGCTGACCGCCCAACGACCCCCGCCCATTGACGTCAATAATGACGTATG
TTCCCATAGTAACGCCAATAGGGACTTTCCATTGACGTCAATGGGTGGAGTATTTACGGTAAACTGCCCA
CTTGGCAGTACATCAAGTGTATCATATGCCAAGTACGCCCCCTATTGACGTCAATGACGGTAAATGGCCC
GCCTGGCATTATGCCCAGTACATGACCTTATGGGACTTTCCTACTTGGCAGTACATCTACGTATTAGTCA
TCGCTATTACCATGGTGATGCGGTTTTGGCAGTACATCAATGGGCGTGGATAGCGGTTTGACTCACGGGG
ATTTCCAAGTCTCCACCCCATTGACGTCAATGGGAGTTTGTTTTGGCACCAAAATCAACGGGACTTTCCA
AAATGTCGTAACAACTCCGCCCCATTGACGCAAATGGGCGGTAGGCGTGTACGGTGGGAGGTCTATATAA
GCAGAGCTCTCTGGCTAACTAGAGAACCCACTGCTTACTGGCTTATCGAAATTAATACGACTCACTATAG
GGAGACCCAAGCTCTAGCGCTACCGGTCGCCACCATGGTGAGCAAGGGCGAGGAGCTGTTCACCGGGGTG
GTGCCCATCCTGGTCGAGCTGGACGGCGACGTAAACGGCCACAAGTTCAGCGTGTCCGGCGAGGGCGAGG
GCGATGCCACCTACGGCAAGCTGACCCTGAAGTTCATCTGCACCACCGGCAAGCTGCCCGTGCCCTGGCC
CACCCTCGTGACCACCCTGACCTACGGCGTGCAGTGCTTCAGCCGCTACCCCGACCACATGAAGCAGCAC
GACTTCTTCAAGTCCGCCATGCCCGAAGGCTACGTCCAGGAGCGCACCATCTTCTTCAAGGACGACGGCA
ACTACAAGACCCGCGCCGAGGTGAAGTTCGAGGGCGACACCCTGGTGAACCGCATCGAGCTGAAGGGCAT
CGACTTCAAGGAGGACGGCAACATCCTGGGGCACAAGCTGGAGTACAACTACAACAGCCACAACGTCTAT
ATCATGGCCGACAAGCAGAAGAACGGCATCAAGGTGAACTTCAAGATCCGCCACAACATCGAGGACGGCA
GCGTGCAGCTCGCCGACCACTACCAGCAGAACACCCCCATCGGCGACGGCCCCGTGCTGCTGCCCGACAA
CCACTACCTGAGCACCCAGTCCGCCCTGAGCAAAGACCCCAACGAGAAGCGCGATCACATGGTCCTGCTG
GAGTTCGTGACCGCCGCCGGGATCACTCTCGGCATGGACGAGCTGTACAAGTCCGGACTCAGATCTCGAG
CTCAAGCTTCGAATTCTGCAGTCGACGGTACCGCGGGCATGGGAGTCCCCAAGTTTTACAGATGGATCTC
AGAGCGGTATCCCTGTCTCAGCGAAGTGGTGAAAGAGCATCAGATTCCTGAATTTGACAACTTGTACCTG
GATATGAATGGAATTATACATCAGTGCTCCCATCCTAATGATGATGATGTTCACTTTAGAATTTCAGATG
ATAAAATCTTTACTGATATTTTTCACTACCTGGAGGTGTTGTTTCGCATTATTAAACCCAGGAAAGTGTT
CTTTATGGCTGTAGATGGTGTGGCTCCTCGAGCAAAAATGAACCAGCAGCGTGGGAGGCGTTTTAGGTCA
GCAAAGGAGGCAGAAGACAAAATTAAAAAGGCAATAGAGAAGGGAGAAACTCTTCCTACAGAGGCCAGAT
TTGATTCCAACTGTATCACACCAGGAACTGAATTTATGGCCAGGTTACATGAACATCTGAAGTATTTTGT
AAATATGAAAATTTCCACAGACAAGTCATGGCAAGGAGTTACCATCTACTTCTCAGGCCATGAGACTCCT
GGAGAAGGAGAGCATAAAATCATGGAATTTATCAGATCCGAGAAAGCAAAGCCAGATCATGATCCAAACA
CCAGACACTGTCTTTATGGTTTAGATGCTGACTTGATTATGCTTGGATTAACAAGTCATGAGGCACATTT
TTCTCTCTTAAGAGAAGAAGTTCGATTTGGTGGCAAAAAAACACAACGGGTATGTGCTCCAGAAGAAACT
ACATTTCACCTTCTACACTTGTCTTTAATGAGAGAGTATATTGACTATGAGTTTTCAGTATTAAAAGAAA
AGATCACATTTAAATATGATATTGAAAGGATAATAGATGATTGGATTTTGATGGGGTTTCTTGTTGGTAA
TGATTTTATCCCTCATCTACCTCATTTACATATTAATCATGATGCACTGCCTCTTCTTTATGGAACATAT
GTTACCATCCTGCCAGAACTTGGGGGTTATATTAATGAAAGTGGGCACCTCAACTTACCTCGATTTGAGA
AATACCTTGTGAAACTATCAGATTTTGATCGGGAGCACTTCAGTGAAGTTTTTGTGGACCTAAAATGGTT
TGAAAGCAAAGTTGGTAACAAGTACCTCAATGAAGCAGCAGGTGTCGCAGCAGAAGAAGCCAGGAACTAC
AAGGAAAAGAAAAAGTTAAAGGGCCAGGAAAATTCTCTGTGTTGGACTGCTTTAGACAAAAATGAAGGCG
AAATGATAACTTCTAAGGATAATTTAGAAGATGAGACTGAAGATGATGACCTATTTGAAACTGAGTTTAG
ACAATATAAAAGAACATATTACATGACGAAGATGGGGGTTGACGTAGTATCTGATGACTTTCTGGCTGAT
CAAGCTGCATGTTATGTTCAGGCAATACAGTGGATTTTGCACTATTACTATCATGGAGTTCAGTCCTGGA
GCTGGTATTATCCTTATCATTATGCACCTTTCCTGTCTGATATACACAACATCAGTACACTCAAAATCCA
TTTTGAACTAGGAAAACCTTTTAAGCCATTTGAACAGCTTCTTGCTGTACTTCCAGCAGCCAGCAAAAAT
TTACTTCCTGCATGCTACCAGCATTTGATGACCAATGAAGACTCACCAATTATAGAATATTACCCACCTG
ATTTTAAAACTGACCTAAATGGGAAACAACAGGAATGGGAAGCTGTGGTGTTAATCCCTTTTATTGATGA
GAAGCGATTATTGGAAGCCATGGAGACATGTAACCACTCCCTCAAAAAGGAAGAGAGGAAAAGAAACCAA
CATAGTGAGTGCCTAATGTGCTGGTATGATAGAGACACAGAGTTTATCTATCCTTCTCCATGGCCAGAAA
AGTTCCCTGCCATAGAACGATGTTGTACAAGGTATAAAATAATATCCTTAGATGCTTGGCGTGTAGACAT
AAACAAAAACAAAATAACCAGAATTGACCAGAAAGCATTATATTTCTGTGGATTTCCTACTCTGAAACAC
ATCAGACACAAATTTTTTTTGAAGAAAAGTGGTGTTCAAGTATTCCAGCAAAGCAGTCGTGGAGAAAACA
TGATGTTGGAAATCTTAGTGGATGCAGAATCAGATGAACTTACCGTAGAAAATGTAGCTTCATCAGTGCT
TGGAAAATCTGTCTTTGTTAATTGGCCTCACCTTGAGGAAGCTAGAGTCGTGGCTGTATCAGATGGAGAA
ACTAAGTTTTACTTGGAAGAACCTCCAGGAACACAGAAGCTTTATTCAGGAAGAACTGCCCCACCATCTA
AAGTGGTTCATCTTGGAGATAAAGAACAATCTAACTGGGCAAAAGAAGTACAAGGAATTTCAGAACACTA
CCTGAGAAGAAAAGGAATAATAATAAATGAAACATCTGCAGTTGTGTATGCTCAGTTACTCACAGGTCGT
AAATATCAAATAAATCAAAATGGTGAAGTTCGTCTAGAGAAACAGTGGTCAAAACAAGTTGTTCCTTTTG
TTTATCAAACTATTGTCAAGGACATCCGAGCTTTCGACTCCCGTTTCTCCAATATCAAAACATTGGATGA
TTTGTTTCCTCTGAGAAGTATGGTCTTTATGCTGGGAACTCCCTATTATGGCTGCACTGGAGAAGTTCAG
GATTCAGGTGATGTGATTACAGAAGGTAGGATTCGTGTGATTTTCAGCATTCCATGTGAACCCAATCTTG
ATGCTTTAATACAGAACCAGCATAAATATTCTATAAAGTACAACCCAGGATATGTGTTGGCCAGTCGCCT
TGGAGTGAGTGGATACCTTGTTTCAAGGTTTACAGGAAGTATTTTTATTGGAAGAGGATCTAGGAGAAAC
CCTCATGGAGACCATAAAGCAAATGTGGGTTTAAATCTCAAATTCAACAAGAAAAATGAGGAGGTACCTG
GATATACTAAGAAAGTTGGAAGTGAATGGATGTATTCATCTGCAGCAGAACAACTTCTGGCAGAGTACTT
AGAGAGAGCTCCAGAACTATTTAGTTATATAGCCAAAAATAGCCAAGAGGATGTGTTCTATGAAGATGAC
ATTTGGCCTGGAGAAAATGAGAATGGTGCTGAAAAAGTTCAAGAAATTATTACTTGGCTAAAAGGACATC
CTGTCAGTACTTTATCTCGTTCTTCTTGTGATTTACAAATTCTGGATGCAGCTATTGTTGAGAAAATTGA
GGAAGAAGTCGAAAAGTGCAAGCAAAGAAAGAATAATAAGAAGGTGCGAGTAACAGTGAAACCCCATTTG
CTATACAGACCTTTAGAACAGCAACATGGAGTCATTCCTGATCGGGATGCAGAATTTTGTCTTTTTGACC
GTGTTGTAAATGTGAGAGAAAACTTCTCAGTTCCAGTTGGCCTTCGAGGCACCATCATAGGAATAAAAGG
AGCTAATAGAGAAGCCGATGTACTATTTGAAGTATTATTTGATGAAGAATTTCCTGGAGGGTTAACAATA
AGATGCTCACCTGGTAGAGGTTATCGACTGCCAACAAGTGCCTTGGTGAACCTTTCTTCATCAGCTTCTT
TGAAGTCCTCTCCGATTGCTCAACCTGCATCTTCTTTTCAAGTTGAAACTGCCTCTCAAGGCCATAGTAT
ATCTCACCATAAGTCAACACCAATCTCTTCTTCAAGAAGAAAATCAAGAAAACTGGCTGTTAATTTTGGT
GTTTCTAAACCTTCTGAGTAAGGATCCACCGGATCTAGATAACTGATCATAATCAGCCATACCACATTTG
TAGAGGTTTTACTTGCTTTAAAAAACCTCCCACACCTCCCCCTGAACCTGAAACATAAAATGAATGCAAT
TGTTGTTGTTAACTTGTTTATTGCAGCTTATAATGGTTACAAATAAAGCAATAGCATCACAAATTTCACA
AATAAAGCATTTTTTTCACTGCATTCTAGTTGTGGTTTGTCCAAACTCATCAATGTATCTTAACGCGTAA
ATTGTAAGCGTTAATATTTTGTTAAAATTCGCGTTAAATTTTTGTTAAATCAGCTCATTTTTTAACCAAT
AGGCCGAAATCGGCAAAATCCCTTATAAATCAAAAGAATAGACCGAGATAGGGT
[37 nt withheld, positions 5515-5551]
AAAGAACGTGGACTCCAACGTCAAAGG
[49 nt withheld, positions 5579-5627]
T
[91 nt withheld, positions 5629-5719]
G
[124 nt withheld, positions 5721-5844]
CAGGTGGCACTTTTCGGGGAAATGTGCGCGGAACCCCTATTTGTTTATTTTTCTAAATACATTCAAATAT
GTATCCGCTCATGAGACAATAACCCTGATAAATGCTTCAATAATATTGAAAAAGGAAGAGTCCTGAGGCG
GAAAGAACCAGCTGTGGAATGTGTGTCAGTTAGGGTGTGGAAAGTCCCCAGGCTCCCCAGCAGGCAGAAG
TATGCAAAGCATGCATCTCAATTAGTCAGCAACCAGGTGTGGAAAGTCCCCAGGCTCCCCAGCAGGCAGA
AGTATGCAAAGCATGCATCTCAATTAGTCAGCAACCATAGTCCCGCCCCTAACTCCGCCCATCCCGCCCC
TAACTCCGCCCAGTTCCGCCCATTCTCCGCCCCATGGCTGACTAATTTTTTTTATTTATGCAGAGGCCGA
GGCCGCCTCGGCCTCTGAGCTATTCCAGAAGTAGTGAGGAGGCTTTTTTGGAGGCCTAGGCTTTTGCAAA
GATCGATCAAGAGACAGGATGAGGATCGTTTCGCATGATTGAACAAGATGGATTGCACGCAGGTTCTCCG
GCCGCTTGGGTGGAGAGGCTATTCGGCTATGACTGGGCACAACAGACAATCGGCTGCTCTGATGCCGCCG
TGTTCCGGCTGTCAGCGCAGGGGCGCCCGGTTCTTTTTGTCAAGACCGACCTGTCCGGTGCCCTGAATGA
ACTGCAAGACGAGGCAGCGCGGCTATCGTGGCTGGCCACGACGGGCGTTCCTTGCGCAGCTGTGCTCGAC
GTTGTCACTGAAGCGGGAAGGGACTGGCTGCTATTGGGCGAAGTGCCGGGGCAGGATCTCCTGTCATCTC
ACCTTGCTCCTGCCGAGAAAGTATCCATCATGGCTGATGCAATGCGGCGGCTGCATACGCTTGATCCGGC
TACCTGCCCATTCGACCACCAAGCGAAACATCGCATCGAGCGAGCACGTACTCGGATGGAAGCCGGTCTT
GTCGATCAGGATGATCTGGACGAAGAGCATCAGGGGCTCGCGCCAGCCGAACTGTTCGCCAGGCTCAAGG
CGAGCATGCCCGACGGCGAGGATCTCGTCGTGACCCATGGCGATGCCTGCTTGCCGAATATCATGGTGGA
AAATGGCCGCTTTTCTGGATTCATCGACTGTGGCCGGCTGGGTGTGGCGGACCGCTATCAGGACATAGCG
TTGGCTACCCGTGATATTGCTGAAGAGCTTGGCGGCGAATGGGCTGACCGCTTCCTCGTGCTTTACGGTA
TCGCCGCTCCCGATTCGCAGCGCATCGCCTTCTATCGCCTTCTTGACGAGTTCTTCTGAGCGGGACTCTG
GGGTTCGAAATGACCGACCAAGCGACGCCCAACCTGCCATCACGAGATTTCGATTCCACCGCCGCCTTCT
ATGAAAGGTTGGGCTTCGGAATCGTTTTCCGGGACGCCGGCTGGATGATCCTCCAGCGCGGGGATCTCAT
GCTGGAGTTCTTCGCCCACCCTAGGGGGAGGCTAACTGAAACACGGAAGGAGACAATACCGGAAGGAACC
CGCGCTATGACGGCAATAAAAAGACAGAATAAAACGCACGGTGTTGGGTCGTTTGTTCATAAACGCGGGG
TTCGGTCCCAGGGCTGGCACTCTGTCGATACCCCACCGAGACCCCATTGGGGCCAATACGCCCGCGTTTC
TTCCTTTTCCCCACCCCACCCCCCAAGTTCGGGTGAAGGCCCAGGGCTCGCAGCCAACGTCGGGGCGGCA
GGCCCTGCCATAGCCTCAGGTTACTCATATATACTTTAGATTGATTTAAAACTTCATTTTTAATTTAAAA
GGATCTAGGTGAAGATCCTTTTTGATAATCTCATGACCAAAATCCCTTAACGTGAGTTTTCGTTCCACTG
AGCGTCAGACCCCGTAGAAAAGATCAAAGGATCTTCTTGAGATCCTTTTTTTCTGCGCGTAATCTGCTGC
TTGCAAACAAAAAAACCACCGCTACCAGCGGTGGTTTGTTTGCCGGATCAAGAGCTACCAACTCTTTTTC
CGAAGGTAACTGGCTTCAGCAGAGCGCAGATACCAAATACTGTCCTTCTAGTGTAGCCGTAGTTAGGCCA
CCACTTCAAGAACTCTGTAGCACCGCCTACATACCTCGCTCTGCTAATCCTGTTACCAGTGGCTGCTGCC
AGTGGCGATAAGTCGTGTCTTACCGGGTTGGACTCAAGACGATAGTTACCGGATAAGGCGCAGCGGTCGG
GCTGAACGGGGGGTTCGTGCACACAGCCCAGCTTGGAGCGAACGACCTACACCGAACTGAGATACCTACA
GCGTGAGCTATGAGAAAGCGCCACGCTTCCCGAAGGGAGAAAGGCGGACAGGTATCCGGTAAGCGGCAGG
GTCGGAACAGGAGAGCGCACGAGGGAGCTTCCAGGGGGAAACGCCTGGTATCTTTATAGTCCTGTCGGGT
TTCGCCACCTCTGACTTGAGCGTCGATTTTTGTGATGCTCGTCAGGGGGGCGGAGCCTATGGAAAAACGC
CAGCAACGCGGCCTTTTTACGGTTCCTGGCCTTTTGCTGGCCTTTTGCTCACATGTTCTTTCCTGCGTTA
TCCCCTGATTCTGTGGATAACCGTATTACCGCCATGCAT
